Addgene plasmid #174040: pCS2-SauCas9
Purpose: In vitro transcription of SauCas9 mRNA
Depositing lab: James Gagnon. Depositing organization: University of Utah. Publication: Orthogonal CRISPR-Cas tools for genome editing, inhibition, and CRISPR recording in zebrafish embryos. Takasugi PR, Wang S, Truong KT, Drage EP, Kanishka SN, Higbee MA, Bamidele N, Ojelabi O, Sontheimer EJ, Gagnon JA. Genetics. 2021 Nov 4. pii: 6420709. doi: 10.1093/genetics/iyab196. PubMed 34735006.
Backbone
  Vector backbone: pCS2
  Backbone size w/o insert (bp): 4000
  Total vector size (bp): 8000
  Vector type: In vitro transcription
Growth in bacteria
  Bacterial resistance: Ampicillin, 100 μg/mL
  Growth temperature: 37°C
  Growth strain: DH5alpha
  Copy number: Unknown
Gene/Insert
  Gene/Insert name: SauCas9
  Species: Synthetic
  Insert size (bp): 3999
  Cloning method: Gibson Cloning
  Sequencing primers: 5′ ATTTAGGTGACACTATAG
Terms and licenses: Academic/Nonprofit Terms; Industry Terms: Not Available to Industry
Depositor comments: Please visit https://www.biorxiv.org/content/10.1101/2020.11.07.372151v1 for bioRxiv preprint.
How to cite: pCS2-SauCas9 was a gift from James Gagnon (Addgene plasmid # 174040 ; http://n2t.net/addgene:174040 ; RRID:Addgene_174040)
