[The description below was written by a language model from this plasmid's Addgene catalogue record and pLannotate feature annotations shown in this document.]
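Description:
pCS2-SauCas9 is an in vitro transcription plasmid built on the pCS2 backbone and carrying a synthetic coding sequence for Staphylococcus aureus Cas9 (SauCas9), inserted by Gibson cloning. It is propagated in E. coli through a high-copy ColE1/pUC-type origin and selected with ampicillin via the β-lactamase gene. An f1 phage origin and remnants of the lac region (lacZα and lacI fragments, CAP site, lac promoter and operator) are also present as backbone carry-over. The catalogue lists a total size of about 8 kb, while the sequenced record annotated here is 7,395 nt, so the catalogue figures appear to be approximate.

The expression cassette lies on the reverse strand in the annotated orientation. The simian CMV IE94 enhancer/promoter is followed by an SP6 promoter and then the Cas9 open reading frame, which is fused at its C-terminus to a bipartite nucleoplasmin nuclear localization signal. Sequences matching part of a 3xHA epitope tag follow the NLS, but these are annotated only as fragments, so the exact tag configuration is uncertain. An SV40 polyadenylation signal lies downstream of the cassette, and a partial T7 promoter and a T3 promoter sit beyond the 3′ end of the insert. This layout lets SP6 RNA polymerase produce sense SauCas9 mRNA from the template, which is the stated purpose. In principle, the CMV IE94 promoter and SV40 poly(A) signal could also drive direct expression in vertebrate cells. The associated publication describes orthogonal CRISPR-Cas tools for genome editing in zebrafish embryos, which suggests the mRNA is intended for delivery into embryos alongside a matching guide RNA, although the record gives no further detail.
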