Features (pLannotate 1.2.2; 18 found; start..end, strand, type, name):
    534..600     +  CDS            lacZα (fragment): LacZα fragment of β-galactosidase; lacZ fragment
    605..1033    +  rep_origin     f1 ori (sequence partly withheld): f1 bacteriophage origin of replication; arrow indicates direction of (+) strand synthesis
   1086..1190    +  promoter       AmpR promoter: bla
   1191..2051    +  CDS            AmpR: β-lactamase; bla; confers resistance to ampicillin, carbenicillin, and related antibiotics
   2222..2810    +  rep_origin     ori: high-copy-number ColE1/pMB1/pBR322/pUC origin of replication
   2993..3085    +  CDS            lacI (fragment): lac repressor; lacI; The lac repressor binds to the lac operator to inhibit transcription in E. coli. This inhibition can be relieved by adding lactose or isopropyl-β-D-thiogalactopyranoside (IPTG).
   3098..3119    +  protein_bind   CAP binding site: CAP binding activates transcription in the presence of cAMP. E. coli catabolite activator protein
   3134..3164    +  promoter       lac promoter: promoter for the E. coli lac operon
   3172..3188    +  protein_bind   lac operator: The lac repressor binds to the lac operator to inhibit transcription in E. coli. This inhibition can be relieved by adding lactose or isopropyl-β-D-thiogalactopyranoside (IPTG). lac repressor encoded by lacI
   3233..3251    +  promoter       T3 promoter: promoter for bacteriophage T3 RNA polymerase
   3364..3498    +  polyA_signal   SV40 poly(A) signal: SV40 polyadenylation signal
   3503..3520    +  promoter       T7 promoter (fragment): promoter for bacteriophage T7 RNA polymerase
   3529..3557    -  CDS            3xHA (fragment): three tandem HA epitope tags
   3568..3584    -  CDS            3xHA (fragment): three tandem HA epitope tags
   3591..3638    -  CDS            nucleoplasmin NLS: bipartite nuclear localization signal from nucleoplasmin
   3639..6794    -  CDS            cas9: CAS9_STAAU - Experimental evidence at protein level: Swiss-Prot protein existence level 1. CRISPR (clustered regularly interspaced short palindromic repeat) is an adaptive immune system that provides protection against mobile genetic elements (viruses, transposable elements and conjugative plasmids). CRISPR clusters contain spacers, sequences complementary to antecedent mobile elements, and target invading nucleic acids. CRISPR clusters are transcribed and processed into CRISPR RNA (crRNA). In type II CRISPR systems correct processing of pre-crRNA requires a trans- encoded small RNA (tracrRNA)
   6892..6910    -  promoter       SP6 promoter: promoter for bacteriophage SP6 RNA polymerase
   6945..527     -  promoter       CMV IE94 promoter (across the origin): enhancer/promoter region of simian cytomegalovirus major immediate early transcription unit IE94
>Addgene plasmid #174040 | pCS2-SauCas9 | addgene full sequence | sequence record 346968 | Addgene NGS Result
ACCATATATAGAGACCATTGACGTCAATGGGGGAGTGGCTATGGGCGGTATTAGGAAGCCCCATATATGG
TATATGGGACCGCCCATTGGGAGGGGCTATCTACGTCAATAGGAAAACCCATATATGGAATACTATATGG
CATAGGGCCAATACATAGTATTGAACCTGGCCAATAGCCATATTGGCATAGGGCCATATTGGATATTGCC
TATATATTGATCCTGGCATATAGCCAATATGGCCGCCATTATTGGCACCATGCCAATTCAATATGGCGGA
CTTGGCACAGGGCCAAGACCCCTCCTCAAACTTGGCACCGTGCCAAGTAGACCCCTCCCCAGTTGGCACA
GTGCCAGGTCCGCCATATTGAATTGGCATGGTGCCAAGTCCGCCATATTGAATTGGCTGGGGTCCAGATC
CACCATATTGAATTGGCACGAGTCCATATACGCCATATTGAATTGGCACAGGTCCAGATCCACCATATTG
AATTGGCATGAGTCCATATACGCCATATTGAATTGGCGGTCGACTGGCGTAATAGCGAAGAGGCCCGCAC
CGATCGCCCTTCCCAACAGTTGCGCAGCCTGAATGGCGAATGGG
[124 nt withheld, positions 605-728]
C
[91 nt withheld, positions 730-820]
A
[49 nt withheld, positions 822-870]
CCTTTGACGTTGGAGTCCACGTTCTTT
[37 nt withheld, positions 898-934]
ACCCTATCTCGGTCTATTCTTTTGATTTATAAGGGATTTTGCCGATTTCGGCCTATTGGTTAAAAAATGA
GCTGATTTAACAAAAATTTAACGCGAATTTTAACAAAATATTAACGCTTACAATTTAGGTGGCACTTTTC
GGGGAAATGTGCGCGGAACCCCTATTTGTTTATTTTTCTAAATACATTCAAATATGTATCCGCTCATGAG
ACAATAACCCTGATAAATGCTTCAATAATATTGAAAAAGGAAGAGTATGAGTATTCAACATTTCCGTGTC
GCCCTTATTCCCTTTTTTGCGGCATTTTGCCTTCCTGTTTTTGCTCACCCAGAAACGCTGGTGAAAGTAA
AAGATGCTGAAGATCAGTTGGGTGCACGAGTGGGTTACATCGAACTGGATCTCAACAGCGGTAAGATCCT
TGAGAGTTTTCGCCCCGAAGAACGTTTTCCAATGATGAGCACTTTTAAAGTTCTGCTATGTGGCGCGGTA
TTATCCCGTATTGACGCCGGGCAAGAGCAACTCGGTCGCCGCATACACTATTCTCAGAATGACTTGGTTG
AGTACTCACCAGTCACAGAAAAGCATCTTACGGATGGCATGACAGTAAGAGAATTATGCAGTGCTGCCAT
AACCATGAGTGATAACACTGCGGCCAACTTACTTCTGACAACGATCGGAGGACCGAAGGAGCTAACCGCT
TTTTTGCACAACATGGGGGATCATGTAACTCGCCTTGATCGTTGGGAACCGGAGCTGAATGAAGCCATAC
CAAACGACGAGCGTGACACCACGATGCCTGTAGCAATGGCAACAACGTTGCGCAAACTATTAACTGGCGA
ACTACTTACTCTAGCTTCCCGGCAACAATTAATAGACTGGATGGAGGCGGATAAAGTTGCAGGACCACTT
CTGCGCTCGGCCCTTCCGGCTGGCTGGTTTATTGCTGATAAATCTGGAGCCGGTGAGCGTGGGTCTCGCG
GTATCATTGCAGCACTGGGGCCAGATGGTAAGCCCTCCCGTATCGTAGTTATCTACACGACGGGGAGTCA
GGCAACTATGGATGAACGAAATAGACAGATCGCTGAGATAGGTGCCTCACTGATTAAGCATTGGTAACTG
TCAGACCAAGTTTACTCATATATACTTTAGATTGATTTAAAACTTCATTTTTAATTTAAAAGGATCTAGG
TGAAGATCCTTTTTGATAATCTCATGACCAAAATCCCTTAACGTGAGTTTTCGTTCCACTGAGCGTCAGA
CCCCGTAGAAAAGATCAAAGGATCTTCTTGAGATCCTTTTTTTCTGCGCGTAATCTGCTGCTTGCAAACA
AAAAAACCACCGCTACCAGCGGTGGTTTGTTTGCCGGATCAAGAGCTACCAACTCTTTTTCCGAAGGTAA
CTGGCTTCAGCAGAGCGCAGATACCAAATACTGTTCTTCTAGTGTAGCCGTAGTTAGGCCACCACTTCAA
GAACTCTGTAGCACCGCCTACATACCTCGCTCTGCTAATCCTGTTACCAGTGGCTGCTGCCAGTGGCGAT
AAGTCGTGTCTTACCGGGTTGGACTCAAGACGATAGTTACCGGATAAGGCGCAGCGGTCGGGCTGAACGG
GGGGTTCGTGCACACAGCCCAGCTTGGAGCGAACGACCTACACCGAACTGAGATACCTACAGCGTGAGCT
ATGAGAAAGCGCCACGCTTCCCGAAGGGAGAAAGGCGGACAGGTATCCGGTAAGCGGCAGGGTCGGAACA
GGAGAGCGCACGAGGGAGCTTCCAGGGGGAAACGCCTGGTATCTTTATAGTCCTGTCGGGTTTCGCCACC
TCTGACTTGAGCGTCGATTTTTGTGATGCTCGTCAGGGGGGCGGAGCCTATGGAAAAACGCCAGCAACGC
GGCCTTTTTACGGTTCCTGGCCTTTTGCTGGCCTTTTGCTCACATGTTCTTTCCTGCGTTATCCCCTGAT
TCTGTGGATAACCGTATTACCGCCTTTGAGTGAGCTGATACCGCTCGCCGCAGCCGAACGACCGAGCGCA
GCGAGTCAGTGAGCGAGGAAGCGGAAGAGCGCCCAATACGCAAACCGCCTCTCCCCGCGCGTTGGCCGAT
TCATTAATGCAGCTGGCACGACAGGTTTCCCGACTGGAAAGCGGGCAGTGAGCGCAACGCAATTAATGTG
AGTTAGCTCACTCATTAGGCACCCCAGGCTTTACACTTTATGCTCCCGGCTCGTATGTTGTGTGGAATTG
TGAGCGGATAACAATTTCACACAGGAAACAGCTATGACCATGATTACGCCAAGCGCGCAATTAACCCTCA
CTAAAGGGAACAAAAGCTGGGTACCGGGCCCAATGCATTGGCGCCGCGGCCGCGAATTAAAAAACCTCCC
ACACCTCCCCCTGAACCTGAAACATAAAATGAATGCAATTGTTGTTGTTAACTTGTTTATTGCAGCTTAT
AATGGTTACAAATAAAGCAATAGCATCACAAATTTCACAAATAAAGCATTTTTTTCACTGCATTCTAGTT
GTGGTTTGTCCAAACTCATCAATGTATCTTATCATGTCTGGATCTACGTAATACGACTCACTATAGTTCT
AGATTAAGCGTAATCTGGAACATCGTATGGGTAAGCGTAATCTGGAACATCGTATGGGTAGGATCCCTTT
TTCTTTTTTGCCTGGCCGGCCTTTTTCGTGGCCGCCGGCCTTTTGCCCTTTTTGATGATCTGAGGGTGCT
TCTTAGATTTCACTTCATACAGGTTGCCCAGAATGTCTGTGCTGTACTTCTTAATGCTCTGGGTCTTGGA
GGCGATTGTCTTAATGATCCTGGGGGGCCTCTTGTCGTTCATGTTTTCCAGGTACTCGCGGTAGGTGATG
TCGATCATGTTCACTTCGATCCGGTTCAGCAGGTCGTTGTTCACGCCGATCACTCTATACAGCTCGCCGT
TGATCTTGATCAGATCGTTGTTGTAGAAGGAGGCGATAAACTCGGCCTGGTTGCTGATCTTCTTCAGCTT
CTTAGCTTCCTCATAGCACTTGCTATTCACTTCGTAGTAGTTTTCTTTTTTGATCACATCCAGATTCTTC
ACGGTCACGAACTTGTACACGCCATTGTCCAGGTACACGTCGAATCTGTAGGGCTTCAGGGACAGCTTCA
CGACCTTGTTTCTGCTGTTGGGGTAGTCGTCGGTGATGTCCAGATGGGCGTTCAGTTTGTTGCCGTAATA
CTTAATCTTCTTGATCACGGGGCCGTTGTCCTTTTTGGAGTACTTGGTCAGGTAGTTCCCGGTTTCCTCG
TAGTACTTGTACAGGGGATTCTTCTCGTCGCCGTACTGTTCCATAATCAGCTTCAGTTTCTGGTAGGTCT
GGGGGTCGTGGTGGTACATCAGCAGCTTTTCGGGGCTCTTGTTGATCAGCTTTTTCAGCTTGTCATTGTC
CTTGTCGTACAGGCCGTTCAGATTGTTCACGATCAGGGTGTTGCCCTTGTCGTCCTTCCGGGTGGAGTAC
AGGGTGTCGTTAATCAGCTCTCTATTAGGCTTCTTGTCCACCCGGTGGCTGTACTTGTAGTCCTTGAAGT
CCTTAATGTGCTTGATCTGGTGGGGGGTGATGAAGATCTCTTTGTACTCCTGCTCGGTTTCGATCTCGGG
CATGCTCTCGGCCTGCTTTTCCTCGAACATCTGGTTTTCCATCACTTTTTTGGCCTTGTCCAGTTTCTTC
CACTCTTTGAAGATGAAATCGGCGTTGGCAATGATCAGGGCGTCCTCGGCGTGGTGCTTGTACCCCTTGT
TCCGCTCTTTCTTAAACTTCCACTTCCGCCGCAGAAAGCTGGTGAAGCCGCCATTGATGGACTTCACTTT
CACGTCCAGGTTGTTCACTCTGAAGTAGCTCCGCAGCAGGTTCATCAGGCCTCTGGTGGCGTATCTGGTA
TCCACCAGGTTCCGGTTGATGAAGTCTTTCTGCACGGAGAACCTGTTGATGTCCCGTTCTTCCAGCAGAT
ACTCTTTCTTGGTCTTGCTGATTCTGCCCTTGCCCTTGGCCAGATTCAGGATGTGCTTCTTGAAGGTTTC
GTAGCTGATCTTGCTGTCGCTGCTGCTCAGGTACTGGAATGGGGTCCGGTTGCCCTTCTTGCTGTTTTCT
TCCTGCTTCACGAGCACCTTGTTGTTGAAGCTGTTGTCGAAGGACACGCTTCTGGGGATGATGTGGTCCA
CCTCATAGTTGAAGGGGTTGTTCAGCAGATCTTCCAGAGGGATGGCTTCCAGGCTGTACAGGCACTTGCC
TTCCTGCATGTCGTGCAGCTTGATCTTCTCGATCAGGTACTTGGCGTTCTCTTTGCCGGTGGTCCGGATG
ATTTCCTCGATCCGCTCGTTGGTCTGCCGGTTCCGCTTCTGCATCTCGTTGATCATTTTCTGGGCGTCCT
TGGAGTTCTTCTCGCGGGCCAGCTCGATAATGATGTCGTTGGGCAGGCCGTACTTCTTGATGATGGCGTT
GATCACTTTGATGCTCTGGATGAAGCTTCTCTTCACGACGGGGCTCAGGATGAAGTCGTCCACCAGGGTG
GTGGGGATCTCTTTCTGCTGGGACAGGTCCACCTTCTTGGGCACCAGCTTCAGCCGGTTGAAGATAGCGA
TCTGGTTGTCGTTGGTGTGCCACAGCTCGTCCAGGATCAGGTTGATGGCCTTCAGGCTCAGGTTGTGGGT
GCCGGTATAGCCCTTCAGATTAGAGATCTGCTCGATCTCTTCCTGGGTCAGCTCGGAGTTCAGATTGGTC
AGTTCTTCCTGGATGTCCTCGCTGCTCTGGTAGATGGTCAGGATCTTGGCAATCTGATCCAGCAGCTCGG
CGTTCTCAATAATCTCTTTCCGGGCGGTAATGTCCTTGATGTCGTGGTACACCTTCAGGTTGGTGAACTC
GGGCTTGCCGGTGCTGGTCACTCTGTAGCCCTTAATATCCTCTTCGTTCACGAGGATTTCTTTGGCGATC
TGCTTCAGGGTGGGCTTCTTCTTCTGCTTGAACACGTTCTCGATGATCTGGAACTTCTCGTAATATTCCA
GCTTCTCGTTCTCGTCCCTGGTGATCACGAGATTGTTCAGGTCGTTCAGGGCGTTGTACAGGTCGGCGTT
GTAGGCGTACTTCACGCTCCGCAGTTCCTCGGGGAAGTAGGTGCAGTGGCCCATCAGCATCTCGTACCAT
TCTTTGATGTCCTTCCAGCCGAAGGGGCTGCCCTCGCCAGGTCCCTCATAGTAGGTCCGCCGGGTTTCCA
GCAGGTCGATGTAGGTGTCGATGAAGCTCTGGTCCAGCTGGTGGTAGGCCTTCTGCACCTTCAGCAGCTG
TTTGGCTTCTTTCACGTAGTCGCTGGTCTTGAATCTGTTGATGCTGCCCCGCACTTCGCCGTCTTTCTTC
AGCCGTTCCAGCTGCAGTTCGGCCACGTATTTCTCTTCCAGGGCCTTGCTGTTCCGGCTGATCTGCTCTT
TGGTGGACAGCTCGTTGCCGGTGTCCTCTTCCACCTCGTTCACGTTGTGCACGCCTCTTCTCTTGGCCAG
GTGCAGCAGGGCGGCAGAGAACTCTTCCTCGCTCAGCTTCTGGCTCAGGCCCTTCACTCTGGCCTCGTAG
GGGTTGATGCCGCTCAGCTCGCTGTGGTCGGTCAGCAGGTTGTAGTCGAACAGCAGCTTCTTCACTCTCT
GGATTCTATGCCGCCTCCGCCGCTTCAGCCTTCTGGCGCCTCTCTTGCTCCGCCTGCCCTCGTTGTTTTC
CACGTTGGCCTCTTTGAACAGCCGCACGCCGGCATCGATCACGTCCCGTGTCTCGTAGTCGATGATGCCG
TAGCCCACGCTGGTGATGCCGATGTCCAGGCCCAGGATGTAGTTCCGCTTGGCTGCTGGGACTCCGTGGA
TACCGACCTTCCGCTTCTTCTTTGGGGCCATGAATTCGAATCGATGGGATCCTGCAAAAAGAACAAGTAG
CTTGTATTCTATAGTGTCACCTAAATCAAGCTTGCTCCGACGTCCCCAGGCAGAATGGCGGTTCCCTAAA
CGAGCATTGCTTATATAGACCTCCCATTAGGCACGCCTACCGCCCATTTACGTCAATGGAACGCCCATTT
GCGTCATTGCCCCTCCCCATTGACGTCAATGGGGATGTACTTGGCAGCCATCGCGGGCCATTTACCGCCA
TTGACGTCAATGGGAGTACTGCCAATGTACCCTGGCGTACTTCCAATAGTAATGTACTTGCCAAGTTACT
ATTAATAGATATTGATGTACTGCCAAGTGGGCCATTTACCGTCATTGACGTCAATAGGGGGCGTGAGAAC
GGATATGAATGGGCAATGAGCCATCCCATTGACGTCAATGGTGGGTGGTCCTATTGACGTCAATGGGCAT
TGAGCCAGGCGGGCCATTTACCGTAATTGACGTCAATGGGGGAGGCGCCATATACGTCAATAGGACCGCC
CATATGACGTCAATAGGAAAG
